>Addgene plasmid #112521 | pCON1-ProC.mCherry | depositor full sequence | sequence record 211974 | Full Sequence
TTCGAGCTCGGTACCCGGGCACAGCTAACACCACGTCGTCCCTATCTGCTGCCCTAGGTCTATGAGTGGT
TGCTGGATAACTTTACGGGCATGCATAAGGCTCGTATGATATATTCAGGGAGACCACAACGGTTTCCCTC
TACAAATAATTTTGTTTAACTTTTACTAGAGTCACACAGGAAAGTACTAGTCTAGATTTAAGAAGGAGAT
ATACATATGGTGAGCAAGGGCGAGGAGGATAACATGGCCATCATCAAGGAGTTCATGCGCTTCAAGGTGC
ACATGGAGGGCTCCGTGAACGGCCACGAGTTCGAGATCGAGGGCGAGGGCGAGGGCCGCCCCTACGAGGG
CACCCAGACCGCCAAGCTGAAGGTGACCAAGGGTGGCCCCCTGCCCTTCGCCTGGGACATCCTGTCCCCT
CAGTTCATGTACGGCTCCAAGGCCTACGTGAAGCACCCCGCCGACATCCCCGACTACTTGAAGCTGTCCT
TCCCCGAGGGCTTCAAGTGGGAGCGCGTGATGAACTTCGAGGACGGCGGCGTGGTGACCGTGACCCAGGA
CTCCTCCCTGCAGGACGGCGAGTTCATCTACAAGGTGAAGCTGCGCGGCACCAACTTCCCCTCCGACGGC
CCCGTAATGCAGAAGAAGACCATGGGCTGGGAGGCCTCCTCCGAGCGGATGTACCCCGAGGACGGCGCCC
TGAAGGGCGAGATCAAGCAGAGGCTGAAGCTGAAGGACGGCGGCCACTACGACGCTGAGGTCAAGACCAC
CTACAAGGCCAAGAAGCCCGTGCAGCTGCCCGGCGCCTACAACGTCAACATCAAGTTGGACATCACCTCC
CACAACGAGGACTACACCATCGTGGAACAGTACGAACGCGCCGAGGGCCGCCACTCCACCGGCGGCATGG
ACGAGCTGTACAAGTAAGCATGCAAGCTTCCAGGCATCAAATAAAACGAAAGGCTCAGTCGAAAGACTGG
GCCTTTCGTTTTATCTGTTGTTTGTCGGTGAACGCTCTCTACTAGAGTCACACTGGCTCACCTTCGGGTG
GGCCTTTCTGCGTTTATAAAGCTTAATGCGGTAGTTTATCACAGTTAAATTGCTAACGCAGTCAGGCACC
GTGTATGAAATCTAACAATGCGCTCATCGTCATCCTCGGCACCGTCACCCTGGATGCTGTAGGCATAGGC
TTGGTTATGCCGGTACTGCCGGGCCTCTTGCGGGATATCGTCCATTCCGACAGCATCGCCAGTCACTATG
GCGTGCTGCTAGCGCTTTTAGCCGCTTTAGCGGCCTTTCCCCCTACCCGAAGGGTGGGGGCGCGTGTGCA
GCCCCGCAGGGCCTGTCTCGGTCGATCATTCAGCCCGGCTCATCCTTCTGGCGTGGCGGCAGACCGAACA
AGGCGCGGTCGTGGTCGCGTTCAAGGTACGCATCCATTGCCGCCATGAGCCGATCCTCCGGCCACTCGCT
GCTGTTCACCTTGGCCAAAATCATGGCCCCCACCAGCACCTTGCGCCTTGTTTCGTTCTTGCGCTCTTGC
TGCTGTTCCCTTGCCCGCACCCGCTGAATTTCGGCATTGATTCGCGCTCGTTGTTCTTCGAGCTTGGCCA
GCCGATCCGCCGCCTTGTTGCTCCCCTTAACCATCTTGACACCCCATTGTTAATGTGCTGTCTCGTAGGC
TATCATGGAGGCACAGCGGCGGCAATCCCGACCCTACTTTGTAGGGGAGGGCGCACTTACCGGTTTCTCT
TCGAGAAACTGGCCTAACGGCCACCCTTCGGGCGGTGCGCTCTCCGAGGGCCATTGCATGGAGCCGAAAA
GCAAAAGCAACAGCGAGGCAGCATGGCGATTTATCACCTTACGGCGAAAACCGGCAGCAGGTCGGGCGGC
CAATCGGCCAGGGCCAAGGCCGACTACATCCAGCGCGAAGGCAAGTATGCCCGCGACATGGATGAAGTCT
TGCACGCCGAATCCGGGCACATGCCGGAGTTCGTCGAGCGGCCCGCCGACTACTGGGATGCTGCCGACCT
GTATGAACGCGCCAATGGGCGGCTGTTCAAGGAGGTCGAATTTGCCCTGCCGGTCGAGCTGACCCTCGAC
CAGCAGAAGGCGCTGGCGTCCGAGTTCGCCCAGCACCTGACCGGTGCCGAGCGCCTGCCGTATACGCTGG
CCATCCATGCCGGTGGCGGCGAGAACCCGCACTGCCACCTGATGATCTCCGAGCGGATCAATGACGGCAT
CGAGCGGCCCGCCGCTCAGTGGTTCAAGCGGTACAACGGCAAGACCCCGGAGAAGGGCGGGGCACAGAAG
ACCGAAGCGCTCAAGCCCAAGGCATGGCTTGAGCAGACCCGCGAGGCATGGGCCGACCATGCCAACCGGG
CATTAGAGCGGGCTGGCCACGACGCCCGCATTGACCACAGAACACTTGAGGCGCAGGGCATCGAGCGCCT
GCCCGGTGTTCACCTGGGGCCGAACGTGGTGGAGATGGAAGGCCGGGGCATCCGCACCGACCGGGCAGAC
GTGGCCCTGAACATCGACACCGCCAACGCCCAGATCATCGACTTACAGGAATACCGGGAGGCAATAGACC
ATGAACGCAATCGACAGAGTGAAGAAATCCAGAGGCATCAACGAGTTAGCGGAGCAGATCGAACCGCTGG
CCCAGAGCATGGCGACACTGGCCGACGAAGCCCGGCAGGTCATGAGCCAGACCCAGCAGGCCAGCGAGGC
GCAGGCGGCGGAGTGGCTGAAAGCCCAGCGCCAGACAGGGGCGGCATGGGTGGAGCTGGCCAAAGAGTTG
CGGGAGGTAGCCGCCGAGGTGAGCAGCGCCGCGCAGAGCGCCCGGAGCGCGTCGCGGGGGTGGCACTGGA
AGCTATGGCTAACCGTGATGCTGGCTTCCATGATGCCTACGGTGGTGCTGCTGATCGCATCGTTGCTCTT
GCTCGACCTGACGCCACTGACAACCGAGGACGGCTCGATCTGGCTGCGCTTGGTGGCCCGATGAAGAACG
ACAGGACTTTGCAGGCCATAGGCCGACAGCTCAAGGCCATGGGCTGTGAGCGCTCTTCCGCTTCCTCGCT
CACTGACTCGCTGCGCTCGGTCGTTCGGCTGCGGCGAGCGGTATCAGCTCACTCAAAGGCGGTAATACGG
TTATCCACAGAATCAGGGGATAACGCAGGAAAGAACATGTGAGCAAAAGGCCAGCAAAAGGCCAGGAACC
GTAAAAAGGCCGCGTTGCTGGCGTTTTTCCATAGGCTCCGCCCCCCTGACGAGCATCACAAAAATCGACG
CTCAAGTCAGAGGTGGCGAAACCCGACAGGACTATAAAGATACCAGGCGTTTCCCCCTGGAAGCTCCCTC
GTGCGCTCTCCTGTTCCGACCCTGCCGCTTACCGGATACCTGTCCGCCTTTCTCCCTTCGGGAAGCGTGG
CGCTTTCTCATAGCTCACGCTGTAGGTATCTCAGTTCGGTGTAGGTCGTTCGCTCCAAGCTGGGCTGTGT
GCACGAACCCCCCGTTCAGCCCGACCGCTGCGCCTTATCCGGTAACTATCGTCTTGAGTCCAACCCGGTA
AGACACGACTTATCGCCACTGGCAGCAGCCACTGGTAACAGGATTAGCAGAGCGAGGTATGTAGGCGGTG
CTACAGAGTTCTTGAAGTGGTGGCCTAACTACGGCTACACTAGAAGGACAGTATTTGGTATCTGCGCTCT
GCTGAAGCCAGTTACCTTCGGAAAAAGAGTTGGTAGCTCTTGATCCGGCAAACAAACCACCGCTGGTAGC
GGTGGTTTTTTTGTTTGCAAGCAGCAGATTACGCGCAGAAAAAAAGGATCTCAAGAAGATCCTTTGATCT
TTTCTACGGGGTCTGACGCTCAGTGGAACGAAAACTCACGTTAAGGGATTTTGGTCATGAGATTATCAAA
AAGGATCTTCACCTAGATCCTTTTAAATTAAAAATGAAGTTTTAAATCAATCTAAAGTATATATGAGTAA
ACTTGGTCTGACAGTTACCAATGCTTAATCAGTGAGGCACCTATCTCAGCGATCTGTCTATTTCGTTCAT
CCATAGTTGCCTGACTCCCCGTCGTGTAGATAACTACGATACGGGAGGGCTTACCATCTGGCCCCAGTGC
TGCAATGATACCGCGAGACCCACGCTCACCGGCTCCAGATTTATCAGCAATAAACCAGCCAGCCGGAAGG
GCCGAGCGCAGAAGTGGTCCTGCAACTTTATCCGCCTCCATCCAGTCTATTAATTGTTGCCGGGAAGCTA
GAGTAAGTAGTTCGCCAGTTAATAGTTTGCGCAACGTTGTTGCCATTGCTGCAGGCATCGTGGTGTCACG
CTCGTCGTTTGGTATGGCTTCATTCAGCTCCGGTTCCCAACGATCAAGGCGAGTTACATGATCCCCCATG
TTGTGCAAAAAAGCGGTTAGCTCCTTCGGTCCTCCGATCGTTGTCAGAAGTAAGTTGGCCGCAGTGTTAT
CACTCATGGTTATGGCAGCACTGCATAATTCTCTTACTGTCATGCCATCCGTAAGATGCTTTTCTGTGAC
TGGTGAGTACTCAACCAAGTCATTCTGAGAATAGTGTATGCGGCGACCGAGTTGCTCTTGCCCGGCGTCA
ACACGGGATAATACCGCGCCACATAGCAGAACTTTAAAAGTGCTCATCATTGGAAAACGTTCTTCGGGGC
GAAAACTCTCAAGGATCTTACCGCTGTTGAGATCCAGTTCGATGTAACCCACTCGTGCACCCAACTGATC
TTCAGCATCTTTTACTTTCACCAGCGTTTCTGGGTGAGCAAAAACAGGAAGGCAAAATGCCGCAAAAAAG
GGAATAAGGGCGACACGGAAATGTTGAATACTCATACTCTTCCTTTTTCAATATTATTGAAGCATTTATC
AGGGTTATTGTCTCATGAGCGGATACATATTTGAATGTATTTAGAAAAATAAACAAATAGGGGTTCCGCG
CACATTTCCCCGAAAAGTGCCACCTGACGTCTAAGAAACCATTATTATCATGACATTAACCTATAAAAAT
AGGCGTATCACGAGGCCCTTTCGTCTTCAAGAA
Features (pLannotate 1.2.2; 12 found; start..end, strand, type, name):
    217..924     +  CDS            mCherry: mCherry is a basic (constitutively fluorescent) red fluorescent protein published in 2004, derived from Discosoma sp.. It is reported to be a very rapidly-maturing monomer with low acid sensitivity.
    948..1019    +  terminator     rrnB T1 terminator: transcription terminator T1 from the E. coli rrnB gene
   1035..1062    +  terminator     T7Te terminator: phage T7 early transcription terminator
   1125..1276    +  CDS            TcR (fragment): tetracycline efflux protein; tet; confers resistance to tetracycline
   1271..1333    -  rep_origin     RSF1010 oriV (fragment): replication origin of the broad-host-range plasmid RSF1010; requires the RSF1010 RepA/B/C proteins for replication (Scholz et al., 1989)
   1363..1644    -  CDS            mobC: MOBC_ECOLX - Protein predicted: Swiss-Prot protein existence level 4. This protein is essential to promote the specific transfer of the plasmid in the presence of conjugative plasmids. From Escherichia coli.
   1675..1762    +  oriT           RSF1010 oriT: origin of transfer of the broad-host-range plasmid RSF1010 (Scholz et al., 1989)
   1843..3063    +  CDS            mobA (fragment): MOBA2_ECOLX - Also known as repB. Experimental evidence at protein level: Swiss-Prot protein existence level 1. Part of the relaxosome complex that is responsible for plasmid transfer during conjugation. Locally unwinds DNA and catalyzes the cleavage of one of the DNA strands at oriT. The cleaved strand is then transferred through the dedicated type IV secretion apparatus. MobA remains covalently linked at the 5' end of the strand, and once in the recipient cell, it probably catalyzes the rejoining of the two ends of the strand, re-forming the circular plasmid DNA. The primase activity of MobA
   3246..3834    -  rep_origin     ori: high-copy-number ColE1/pMB1/pBR322/pUC origin of replication
   4005..4865    -  CDS            AmpR: β-lactamase; bla; confers resistance to ampicillin, carbenicillin, and related antibiotics
   4866..4970    -  promoter       AmpR promoter: bla
   5071..19      +  misc_feature   MCS (fragment) (across the origin): pUC18/19 multiple cloning site
