>Addgene plasmid #112521 | pCON1-ProC.mCherry | addgene full sequence | sequence record 221530 | Addgene NGS Result
CCATTATTATCATGACATTAACCTATAAAAATAGGCGTATCACGAGGCCCTTTCGTCTTCAAGAATTCGA
GCTCGGTACCCGGGCACAGCTAACACCACGTCGTCCCTATCTGCTGCCCTAGGTCTATGAGTGGTTGCTG
GATAACTTTACGGGCATGCATAAGGCTCGTATGATATATTCAGGGAGACCACAACGGTTTCCCTCTACAA
ATAATTTTGTTTAACTTTTACTAGAGTCACACAGGAAAGTACTAGTCTAGATTTAAGAAGGAGATATACA
TATGGTGAGCAAGGGCGAGGAGGATAACATGGCCATCATCAAGGAGTTCATGCGCTTCAAGGTGCACATG
GAGGGCTCCGTGAACGGCCACGAGTTCGAGATCGAGGGCGAGGGCGAGGGCCGCCCCTACGAGGGCACCC
AGACCGCCAAGCTGAAGGTGACCAAGGGTGGCCCCCTGCCCTTCGCCTGGGACATCCTGTCCCCTCAGTT
CATGTACGGCTCCAAGGCCTACGTGAAGCACCCCGCCGACATCCCCGACTACTTGAAGCTGTCCTTCCCC
GAGGGCTTCAAGTGGGAGCGCGTGATGAACTTCGAGGACGGCGGCGTGGTGACCGTGACCCAGGACTCCT
CCCTGCAGGACGGCGAGTTCATCTACAAGGTGAAGCTGCGCGGCACCAACTTCCCCTCCGACGGCCCCGT
AATGCAGAAGAAGACCATGGGCTGGGAGGCCTCCTCCGAGCGGATGTACCCCGAGGACGGCGCCCTGAAG
GGCGAGATCAAGCAGAGGCTGAAGCTGAAGGACGGCGGCCACTACGACGCTGAGGTCAAGACCACCTACA
AGGCCAAGAAGCCCGTGCAGCTGCCCGGCGCCTACAACGTCAACATCAAGTTGGACATCACCTCCCACAA
CGAGGACTACACCATCGTGGAACAGTACGAACGCGCCGAGGGCCGCCACTCCACCGGCGGCATGGACGAG
CTGTACAAGTAAGCATGCAAGCTTCCAGGCATCAAATAAAACGAAAGGCTCAGTCGAAAGACTGGGCCTT
TCGTTTTATCTGTTGTTTGTCGGTGAACGCTCTCTACTAGAGTCACACTGGCTCACCTTCGGGTGGGCCT
TTCTGCGTTTATAAAGCTTTAATGCGGTAGTTTATCACAGTTAAATTGCTAACGCAGTCAGGCACCGTGT
ATGAAATCTAACAATGCGCTCATCGTCATCCTCGGCACCGTCACCCTGGATGCTGTAGGCATAGGCTTGG
TTATGCCGGTACTGCCGGGCCTCTTGCGGGATATCGTCCATTCCGACAGCATCGCCAGTCACTATGGCGT
GCTGCTAGCGCTTTTAGCCGCTTTAGCGGCCTTTCCCCCTACCCGAAGGGTGGGGGCGCGTGTGCAGCCC
CGCAGGGCCTGTCTCGGTCGATCATTCAGCCCGGCTCATCCTTCTGGCGTGGCGGCAGACCGAACAAGGC
GCGGTCGTGGTCGCGTTCAAGGTACGCATCCATTGCCGCCATGAGCCGATCCTCCGGCCACTCGCTGCTG
TTCACCTTGGCCAAAATCATGGCCCCCACCAGCACCTTGCGCCTTGTTTCGTTCTTGCGCTCTTGCTGCT
GTTCCCTTGCCCGCACCCGCTGAATTTCGGCATTGATTCGCGCTCGTTGTTCTTCGAGCTTGGCCAGCCG
ATCCGCCGCCTTGTTGCTCCCCTTAACCATCTTGACACCCCATTGTTAATGTGCTGTCTCGTAGGCTATC
ATGGAGGCACAGCGGCGGCAATCCCGACCCTACTTTGTAGGGGAGGGCGCACTTACCGGTTTCTCTTCGA
GAAACTGGCCTAACGGCCACCCTTCGGGCGGTGCGCTCTCCGAGGGCCATTGCATGGAGCCGAAAAGCAA
AAGCAACAGCGAGGCAGCATGGCGATTTATCACCTTACGGCGAAAACCGGCAGCAGGTCGGGCGGCCAAT
CGGCCAGGGCCAAGGCCGACTACATCCAGCGCGAAGGCAAGTATGCCCGCGACATGGATGAAGTCTTGCA
CGCCGAATCCGGGCACATGCCGGAGTTCGTCGAGCGGCCCGCCGACTACTGGGATGCTGCCGACCTGTAT
GAACGCGCCAATGGGCGGCTGTTCAAGGAGGTCGAATTTGCCCTGCCGGTCGAGCTGACCCTCGACCAGC
AGAAGGCGCTGGCGTCCGAGTTCGCCCAGCACCTGACCGGTGCCGAGCGCCTGCCGTATACGCTGGCCAT
CCATGCCGGTGGCGGCGAGAACCCGCACTGCCACCTGATGATCTCCGAGCGGATCAATGACGGCATCGAG
CGGCCCGCCGCTCAGTGGTTCAAGCGGTACAACGGCAAGACCCCGGAGAAGGGCGGGGCACAGAAGACCG
AAGCGCTCAAGCCCAAGGCATGGCTTGAGCAGACCCGCGAGGCATGGGCCGACCATGCCAACCGGGCATT
AGAGCGGGCTGGCCACGACGCCCGCATTGACCACAGAACACTTGAGGCGCAGGGCATCGAGCGCCTGCCC
GGTGTTCACCTGGGGCCGAACGTGGTGGAGATGGAAGGCCGGGGCATCCGCACCGACCGGGCAGACGTGG
CCCTGAACATCGACACCGCCAACGCCCAGATCATCGACTTACAGGAATACCGGGAGGCAATAGACCATGA
ACGCAATCGACAGAGTGAAGAAATCCAGAGGCATCAACGAGTTAGCGGAGCAGATCGAACCGCTGGCCCA
GAGCATGGCGACACTGGCCGACGAAGCCCGGCAGGTCATGAGCCAGACCCAGCAGGCCAGCGAGGCGCAG
GCGGCGGAGTGGCTGAAAGCCCAGCGCCAGACAGGGGCGGCATGGGTGGAGCTGGCCAAAGAGTTGCGGG
AGGTAGCCGCCGAGGTGAGCAGCGCCGCGCAGAGCGCCCGGAGCGCGTCGCGGGGGTGGCACTGGAAGCT
ATGGCTAACCGTGATGCTGGCTTCCATGATGCCTACGGTGGTGCTGCTGATCGCATCGTTGCTCTTGCTC
GACCTGACGCCACTGACAACCGAGGACGGCTCGATCTGGCTGCGCTTGGTGGCCCGATGAAGAACGACAG
GACTTTGCAGGCCATAGGCCGACAGCTCAAGGCCATGGGCTGTGAGCGCTCTTCCGCTTCCTCGCTCACT
GACTCGCTGCGCTCGGTCGTTCGGCTGCGGCGAGCGGTATCAGCTCACTCAAAGGCGGTAATACGGTTAT
CCACAGAATCAGGGGATAACGCAGGAAAGAACATGTGAGCAAAAGGCCAGCAAAAGGCCAGGAACCGTAA
AAAGGCCGCGTTGCTGGCGTTTTTCCATAGGCTCCGCCCCCCTGACGAGCATCACAAAAATCGACGCTCA
AGTCAGAGGTGGCGAAACCCGACAGGACTATAAAGATACCAGGCGTTTCCCCCTGGAAGCTCCCTCGTGC
GCTCTCCTGTTCCGACCCTGCCGCTTACCGGATACCTGTCCGCCTTTCTCCCTTCGGGAAGCGTGGCGCT
TTCTCATAGCTCACGCTGTAGGTATCTCAGTTCGGTGTAGGTCGTTCGCTCCAAGCTGGGCTGTGTGCAC
GAACCCCCCGTTCAGCCCGACCGCTGCGCCTTATCCGGTAACTATCGTCTTGAGTCCAACCCGGTAAGAC
ACGACTTATCGCCACTGGCAGCAGCCACTGGTAACAGGATTAGCAGAGCGAGGTATGTAGGCGGTGCTAC
AGAGTTCTTGAAGTGGTGGCCTAACTACGGCTACACTAGAAGGACAGTATTTGGTATCTGCGCTCTGCTG
AAGCCAGTTACCTTCGGAAAAAGAGTTGGTAGCTCTTGATCCGGCAAACAAACCACCGCTGGTAGCGGTG
GTTTTTTTGTTTGCAAGCAGCAGATTACGCGCAGAAAAAAAGGATCTCAAGAAGATCCTTTGATCTTTTC
TACGGGGTCTGACGCTCAGTGGAACGAAAACTCACGTTAAGGGATTTTGGTCATGAGATTATCAAAAAGG
ATCTTCACCTAGATCCTTTTAAATTAAAAATGAAGTTTTAAATCAATCTAAAGTATATATGAGTAAACTT
GGTCTGACAGTTACCAATGCTTAATCAGTGAGGCACCTATCTCAGCGATCTGTCTATTTCGTTCATCCAT
AGTTGCCTGACTCCCCGTCGTGTAGATAACTACGATACGGGAGGGCTTACCATCTGGCCCCAGTGCTGCA
ATGATACCGCGAGACCCACGCTCACCGGCTCCAGATTTATCAGCAATAAACCAGCCAGCCGGAAGGGCCG
AGCGCAGAAGTGGTCCTGCAACTTTATCCGCCTCCATCCAGTCTATTAATTGTTGCCGGGAAGCTAGAGT
AAGTAGTTCGCCAGTTAATAGTTTGCGCAACGTTGTTGCCATTGCTGCAGGCATCGTGGTGTCACGCTCG
TCGTTTGGTATGGCTTCATTCAGCTCCGGTTCCCAACGATCAAGGCGAGTTACATGATCCCCCATGTTGT
GCAAAAAAGCGGTTAGCTCCTTCGGTCCTCCGATCGTTGTCAGAAGTAAGTTGGCCGCAGTGTTATCACT
CATGGTTATGGCAGCACTGCATAATTCTCTTACTGTCATGCCATCCGTAAGATGCTTTTCTGTGACTGGT
GAGTACTCAACCAAGTCATTCTGAGAATAGTGTATGCGGCGACCGAGTTGCTCTTGCCCGGCGTCAACAC
GGGATAATACCGCGCCACATAGCAGAACTTTAAAAGTGCTCATCATTGGAAAACGTTCTTCGGGGCGAAA
ACTCTCAAGGATCTTACCGCTGTTGAGATCCAGTTCGATGTAACCCACTCGTGCACCCAACTGATCTTCA
GCATCTTTTACTTTCACCAGCGTTTCTGGGTGAGCAAAAACAGGAAGGCAAAATGCCGCAAAAAAGGGAA
TAAGGGCGACACGGAAATGTTGAATACTCATACTCTTCCTTTTTCAATATTATTGAAGCATTTATCAGGG
TTATTGTCTCATGAGCGGATACATATTTGAATGTATTTAGAAAAATAAACAAATAGGGGTTCCGCGCACA
TTTCCCCGAAAAGTGCCACCTGACGTCTAAGAAA
Features (pLannotate 1.2.2; 12 found; start..end, strand, type, name):
     63..84      +  misc_feature   MCS (fragment): pUC18/19 multiple cloning site
    282..989     +  CDS            mCherry: mCherry is a basic (constitutively fluorescent) red fluorescent protein published in 2004, derived from Discosoma sp.. It is reported to be a very rapidly-maturing monomer with low acid sensitivity.
   1013..1084    +  terminator     rrnB T1 terminator: transcription terminator T1 from the E. coli rrnB gene
   1100..1127    +  terminator     T7Te terminator: phage T7 early transcription terminator
   1191..1342    +  CDS            TcR (fragment): tetracycline efflux protein; tet; confers resistance to tetracycline
   1337..1399    -  rep_origin     RSF1010 oriV (fragment): replication origin of the broad-host-range plasmid RSF1010; requires the RSF1010 RepA/B/C proteins for replication (Scholz et al., 1989)
   1429..1710    -  CDS            mobC: MOBC_ECOLX - Protein predicted: Swiss-Prot protein existence level 4. This protein is essential to promote the specific transfer of the plasmid in the presence of conjugative plasmids. From Escherichia coli.
   1741..1828    +  oriT           RSF1010 oriT: origin of transfer of the broad-host-range plasmid RSF1010 (Scholz et al., 1989)
   1909..3129    +  CDS            mobA (fragment): MOBA2_ECOLX - Also known as repB. Experimental evidence at protein level: Swiss-Prot protein existence level 1. Part of the relaxosome complex that is responsible for plasmid transfer during conjugation. Locally unwinds DNA and catalyzes the cleavage of one of the DNA strands at oriT. The cleaved strand is then transferred through the dedicated type IV secretion apparatus. MobA remains covalently linked at the 5' end of the strand, and once in the recipient cell, it probably catalyzes the rejoining of the two ends of the strand, re-forming the circular plasmid DNA. The primase activity of MobA
   3312..3900    -  rep_origin     ori: high-copy-number ColE1/pMB1/pBR322/pUC origin of replication
   4071..4931    -  CDS            AmpR: β-lactamase; bla; confers resistance to ampicillin, carbenicillin, and related antibiotics
   4932..5036    -  promoter       AmpR promoter: bla
