>Addgene plasmid #112521 | pCON1-ProC.mCherry Sequencing Result | analyzer sequence | sequence record 215758
AGGTGAAGATCCTTTTTGATAATCTCATGACCAAAATCCCTTAACGTGAGTTTTCGTTCCACTGAGCGTC
AGACCCCGTAGAAAAGATCAAAGGATCTTCTTGAGATCCTTTTTTTCTGCGCGTAATCTGCTGCTTGCAA
ACAAAAAAACCACCGCTACCAGCGGTGGTTTGTTTGCCGGATCAAGAGCTACCAACTCTTTTTCCGAAGG
TAACTGGCTTCAGCAGAGCGCAGATACCAAATACTGTCCTTCTAGTGTAGCCGTAGTTAGGCCACCACTT
CAAGAACTCTGTAGCACCGCCTACATACCTCGCTCTGCTAATCCTGTTACCAGTGGCTGCTGCCAGTGGC
GATAAGTCGTGTCTTACCGGGTTGGACTCAAGACGATAGTTACCGGATAAGGCGCAGCGGTCGGGCTGAA
CGGGGGGTTCGTGCACACAGCCCAGCTTGGAGCGAACGACCTACACCGAACTGAGATACCTACAGCGTGA
GCTATGAGAAAGCGCCACGCTTCCCGAAGGGAGAAAGGCGGACAGGTATCCGGTAAGCGGCAGGGTCGGA
ACAGGAGAGCGCACGAGGGAGCTTCCAGGGGGAAACGCCTGGTATCTTTATAGTCCTGTCGGGTTTCGCC
ACCTCTGACTTGAGCGTCGATTTTTGTGATGCTCGTCAGGGGGGCGGAGCCTATGGAAAAACGCCAGCAA
CGCGGCCTTTTTACGGTTCCTGGCCTTTTGCTGGCCTTTTGCTCACATGTTCTTTCCTGCGTTATCCCCT
GATTCTGTGGATAACCGTATTACCGCCTTTGAGTGAGCTGATACCGCTCGCCGCAGCCGAACGACCGAGC
GCAGCGAGTCAGTGAGCGAGGAAGCGGAAGAGCGCTCACAGCCCATGGCCTTGAGCTGTCGGCCTATGGC
CTGCAAAGTCCTGTCGTTCTTCATCGGGCCACCAAGCGCAGCCAGATCGAGCCGTCCTCGGTTGTCAGTG
GCGTCAGGTCGAGCAAGAGCAACGATGCGATCAGCAGCACCACCGTAGGCATCATGGAAGCCAGCATCAC
GGTTAGCCATAGCTTCCAGTGCCACCCCCGCGACGCGCTCCGGGCGCTCTGCGCGGCGCTGCTCACCTCG
GCGGCTACCTCCCGCAACTCTTTGGCCAGCTCCACCCATGCCGCCCCTGTCTGGCGCTGGGCTTTCAGCC
ACTCCGCCGCCTGCGCCTCGCTGGCCTGCTGGGTCTGGCTCATGACCTGCCGGGCTTCGTCGGCCAGTGT
CGCCATGCTCTGGGCCAGCGGTTCGATCTGCTCCGCTAACTCGTTGATGCCTCTGGATTTCTTCACTCTG
TCGATTGCGTTCATGGTCTATTGCCTCCCGGTATTCCTGTAAGTCGATGATCTGGGCGTTGGCGGTGTCG
ATGTTCAGGGCCACGTCTGCCCGGTCGGTGCGGATGCCCCGGCCTTCCATCTCCACCACGTTCGGCCCCA
GGTGAACACCGGGCAGGCGCTCGATGCCCTGCGCCTCAAGTGTTCTGTGGTCAATGCGGGCGTCGTGGCC
AGCCCGCTCTAATGCCCGGTTGGCATGGTCGGCCCATGCCTCGCGGGTCTGCTCAAGCCATGCCTTGGGC
TTGAGCGCTTCGGTCTTCTGTGCCCCGCCCTTCTCCGGGGTCTTGCCGTTGTACCGCTTGAACCACTGAG
CGGCGGGCCGCTCGATGCCGTCATTGATCCGCTCGGAGATCATCAGGTGGCAGTGCGGGTTCTCGCCGCC
ACCGGCATGGATGGCCAGCGTATACGGCAGGCGCTCGGCACCGGTCAGGTGCTGGGCGAACTCGGACGCC
AGCGCCTTCTGCTGGTCGAGGGTCAGCTCGACCGGCAGGGCAAATTCGACCTCCTTGAACAGCCGCCCAT
TGGCGCGTTCATACAGGTCGGCAGCATCCCAGTAGTCGGCGGGCCGCTCGACGAACTCCGGCATGTGCCC
GGATTCGGCGTGCAAGACTTCATCCATGTCGCGGGCATACTTGCCTTCGCGCTGGATGTAGTCGGCCTTG
GCCCTGGCCGATTGGCCGCCCGACCTGCTGCCGGTTTTCGCCGTAAGGTGATAAATCGCCATGCTGCCTC
GCTGTTGCTTTTGCTTTTCGGCTCCATGCAATGGCCCTCGGAGAGCGCACCGCCCGAAGGGTGGCCGTTA
GGCCAGTTTCTCGAAGAGAAACCGGTAAGTGCGCCCTCCCCTACAAAGTAGGGTCGGGATTGCCGCCGCT
GTGCCTCCATGATAGCCTACGAGACAGCACATTAACAATGGGGTGTCAAGATGGTTAAGGGGAGCAACAA
GGCGGCGGATCGGCTGGCCAAGCTCGAAGAACAACGAGCGCGAATCAATGCCGAAATTCAGCGGGTGCGG
GCAAGGGAACAGCAGCAAGAGCGCAAGAACGAAACAAGGCGCAAGGTGCTGGTGGGGGCCATGATTTTGG
CCAAGGTGAACAGCAGCGAGTGGCCGGAGGATCGGCTCATGGCGGCAATGGATGCGTACCTTGAACGCGA
CCACGACCGCGCCTTGTTCGGTCTGCCGCCACGCCAGAAGGATGAGCCGGGCTGAATGATCGACCGAGAC
AGGCCCTGCGGGGCTGCACACGCGCCCCCACCCTTCGGGTAGGGGGAAAGGCCGCTAAAGCGGCTAAAAG
CGCTAGCAGCACGCCATAGTGACTGGCGATGCTGTCGGAATGGACGATATCCCGCAAGAGGCCCGGCAGT
ACCGGCATAACCAAGCCTATGCCTACAGCATCCAGGGTGACGGTGCCGAGGATGACGATGAGCGCATTGT
TAGATTTCATACACGGTGCCTGACTGCGTTAGCAATTTAACTGTGATAAACTACCGCATTAAAGCTTGCA
TGCTTACTTGTACAGCTCGTCCATGCCGCCGGTGGAGTGGCGGCCCTCGGCGCGTTCGTACTGTTCCACG
ATGGTGTAGTCCTCGTTGTGGGAGGTGATGTCCAACTTGATGTTGACGTTGTAGGCGCCGGGCAGCTGCA
CGGGCTTCTTGGCCTTGTAGGTGGTCTTGACCTCAGCGTCGTAGTGGCCGCCGTCCTTCAGCTTCAGCCT
CTGCTTGATCTCGCCCTTCAGGGCGCCGTCCTCGGGGTACATCCGCTCGGAGGAGGCCTCCCAGCCCATG
GTCTTCTTCTGCATTACGGGGCCGTCGGAGGGGAAGTTGGTGCCGCGCAGCTTCACCTTGTAGATGAACT
CGCCGTCCTGCAGGGAGGAGTCCTGGGTCACGGTCACCACGCCGCCGTCCTCGAAGTTCATCACGCGCTC
CCACTTGAAGCCCTCGGGGAAGGACAGCTTCAAGTAGTCGGGGATGTCGGCGGGGTGCTTCACGTAGGCC
TTGGAGCCGTACATGAACTGAGGGGACAGGATGTCCCAGGCGAAGGGCAGGGGGCCACCCTTGGTCACCT
TCAGCTTGGCGGTCTGGGTGCCCTCGTAGGGGCGGCCCTCGCCCTCGCCCTCGATCTCGAACTCGTGGCC
GTTCACGGAGCCCTCCATGTGCACCTTGAAGCGCATGAACTCCTTGATGATGGCCATGTTATCCTCCTCG
CCCTTGCTCACCATATGTATATCTCCTTCTTAAATCTAGACTAGTACTTTCCTGTGTGACTCTAGTAAAA
GTTAAACAAAATTATTTGTAGAGGGAAACCGTTGTGGTCTCCCTGAATATATCATACGAGCCTTATGCAT
GCCCGTAAAGTTATCCAGCAACCACTCATAGACCTAGGGCAGCAGATAGGGACGACGTGGTGTTAGCTGT
GCCCGGGTACCGAGCTCGAATTCTTGAAGACGAAAGGGCCTCGTGATACGCCTATTTTTATAGGTTAATG
TCATGATAATAATGGTTTCTTAGACGTCAGGTGGCACTTTTCGGGGAAATGTGCGCGGAACCCCTATTTG
TTTATTTTTCTAAATACATTCAAATATGTATCCGCTCATGAGACAATAACCCTGATAAATGCTTCAATAA
TATTGAAAAAGGAAGAGTATGAGTATTCAACATTTCCGTGTCGCCCTTATTCCCTTTTTTGCGGCATTTT
GCCTTCCTGTTTTTGCTCACCCAGAAACGCTGGTGAAAGTAAAAGATGCTGAAGATCAGTTGGGTGCACG
AGTGGGTTACATCGAACTGGATCTCAACAGCGGTAAGATCCTTGAGAGTTTTCGCCCCGAAGAACGTTTT
CCAATGATGAGCACTTTTAAAGTTCTGCTATGTGGCGCGGTATTATCCCGTGTTGACGCCGGGCAAGAGC
AACTCGGTCGCCGCATACACTATTCTCAGAATGACTTGGTTGAGTACTCACCAGTCACAGAAAAGCATCT
TACGGATGGCATGACAGTAAGAGAATTATGCAGTGCTGCCATAACCATGAGTGATAACACTGCGGCCAAC
TTACTTCTGACAACGATCGGAGGACCGAAGGAGCTAACCGCTTTTTTGCACAACATGGGGGATCATGTAA
CTCGCCTTGATCGTTGGGAACCGGAGCTGAATGAAGCCATACCAAACGACGAGCGTGACACCACGATGCC
TGCAGCAATGGCAACAACGTTGCGCAAACTATTAACTGGCGAACTACTTACTCTAGCTTCCCGGCAACAA
TTAATAGACTGGATGGAGGCGGATAAAGTTGCAGGACCACTTCTGCGCTCGGCCCTTCCGGCTGGCTGGT
TTATTGCTGATAAATCTGGAGCCGGTGAGCGTGGGTCTCGCGGTATCATTGCAGCACTGGGGCCAGATGG
TAAGCCCTCCCGTATCGTAGTTATCTACACGACGGGGAGTCAGGCAACTATGGATGAACGAAATAGACAG
ATCGCTGAGATAGGTGCCTCACTGATTAAGCATTGGTAACTGTCAGACCAAGTTTACTCATATATACTTT
AGATTGATTTAAAACTTCATTTTTAATTTAAAAGGATCT
Features (pLannotate 1.2.2; 10 found; start..end, strand, type, name):
    101..689     +  rep_origin     ori: high-copy-number ColE1/pMB1/pBR322/pUC origin of replication
    872..2092    -  CDS            mobA (fragment): MOBA2_ECOLX - Also known as repB. Experimental evidence at protein level: Swiss-Prot protein existence level 1. Part of the relaxosome complex that is responsible for plasmid transfer during conjugation. Locally unwinds DNA and catalyzes the cleavage of one of the DNA strands at oriT. The cleaved strand is then transferred through the dedicated type IV secretion apparatus. MobA remains covalently linked at the 5' end of the strand, and once in the recipient cell, it probably catalyzes the rejoining of the two ends of the strand, re-forming the circular plasmid DNA. The primase activity of MobA
   2173..2260    -  oriT           RSF1010 oriT: origin of transfer of the broad-host-range plasmid RSF1010 (Scholz et al., 1989)
   2291..2572    +  CDS            mobC: MOBC_ECOLX - Protein predicted: Swiss-Prot protein existence level 4. This protein is essential to promote the specific transfer of the plasmid in the presence of conjugative plasmids. From Escherichia coli.
   2602..2664    +  rep_origin     RSF1010 oriV (fragment): replication origin of the broad-host-range plasmid RSF1010; requires the RSF1010 RepA/B/C proteins for replication (Scholz et al., 1989)
   2659..2810    -  CDS            TcR (fragment): tetracycline efflux protein; tet; confers resistance to tetracycline
   2877..3584    -  CDS            mCherry: mCherry is a basic (constitutively fluorescent) red fluorescent protein published in 2004, derived from Discosoma sp.. It is reported to be a very rapidly-maturing monomer with low acid sensitivity.
   3782..3803    -  misc_feature   MCS (fragment): pUC18/19 multiple cloning site
   3904..4008    +  promoter       AmpR promoter: bla
   4009..4869    +  CDS            AmpR: β-lactamase; bla; confers resistance to ampicillin, carbenicillin, and related antibiotics
