[The description below was written by a language model from this plasmid's Addgene catalogue record and pLannotate feature annotations shown in this document.]
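Description:
pCON1-ProC.mCherry is a bacterial expression plasmid of about 5.1 kb, built on the pFPV-mCherry backbone, that produces the red fluorescent protein mCherry constitutively from the synthetic ProC promoter. It is propagated in E. coli under ampicillin selection, with β-lactamase expressed from its own bla promoter. Replication depends on a ColE1/pMB1-family origin. The annotation software labels this origin generically as high-copy, whereas the catalogue entry lists the plasmid as low copy. The backbone also carries remnants of the broad-host-range plasmid RSF1010: an origin of transfer, mobC, and a partial mobA, along with only a short fragment of oriV and a fragment of a tetracycline resistance gene. The oriV and tetracycline resistance fragments are unlikely to be functional. The oriT and mob sequences derive from a conjugative mobilisation system, but the record does not say whether the plasmid can be mobilised.

The payload is a compact synthetic cassette. ProC is named in the catalogue but is not picked up as a feature; it presumably lies in the unannotated stretch upstream of the reporter, just downstream of a pUC-type polylinker fragment. The mCherry coding sequence follows, and then a tandem terminator made up of the rrnB T1 and phage T7Te terminators, which corresponds to the "synTT" in the stated purpose. This double terminator limits read-through from the reporter into the backbone. The two sequence records, depositor and sequencing-derived, differ by one nucleotide in length and in start position but show the same features in the same order. According to the associated publication title, the plasmid belongs to work on predictable, tunable protein production in Salmonella for studying host–pathogen interactions, where it would serve to label bacteria with constitutive red fluorescence.
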