Addgene plasmid #112521: pCON1-ProC.mCherry
Purpose: ProC driven mCherry expression with synTT
Depositing lab: Olivia Steele-Mortimer. Depositing organization: National Institute of Allergy and Infectious Diseases (NIAID). Publication: Predictable, Tunable Protein Production in Salmonella for Studying Host-Pathogen Interactions. Cooper KG, Chong A, Starr T, Finn CE, Steele-Mortimer O. Front Cell Infect Microbiol. 2017 Nov 16;7:475. doi: 10.3389/fcimb.2017.00475. eCollection 2017. PubMed 29201859.
Backbone
  Vector backbone: pFPV-mCherry
  Vector type: Bacterial Expression
Growth in bacteria
  Bacterial resistance: Ampicillin, 100 μg/mL
  Growth temperature: 37°C
  Growth strain: DH5alpha
  Copy number: Low Copy
Gene/Insert
  Gene/Insert name: ProC mCherry TT
  Species: Synthetic
  Promoter: ProC
  Cloning method: Restriction Enzyme; 5′ cloning site unknown (unknown if destroyed)
Terms and licenses: Academic/Nonprofit Terms; Industry Terms: Not Available to Industry
How to cite: pCON1-ProC.mCherry was a gift from Olivia Steele-Mortimer (Addgene plasmid # 112521 ; http://n2t.net/addgene:112521 ; RRID:Addgene_112521)
